Addgene plasmid #239848: 3mer-FKBP
Purpose: Expresses a de novo 3mer fused to FKBP
Depositing lab: Cole DeForest. Depositing organization: University of Washington. Publication: Stimuli-triggered formation of de novo-designed protein biomaterials. Gregorio NE, Li Z, Hoye JW, Baker D, DeForest CA. Cell Biomater. 2026 Jan 20;2(1):100239. doi: 10.1016/j.celbio.2025.100239. PubMed 41909827.
Backbone
  Vector backbone: pET29b
  Backbone size w/o insert (bp): 5370
  Total vector size (bp): 6237
  Vector type: Bacterial Expression
Growth in bacteria
  Bacterial resistance: Kanamycin, 50 μg/mL
  Growth temperature: 37°C
  Growth strain: DH5alpha
  Copy number: High Copy
Gene/Insert
  Gene/Insert name: 3mer-FKBP
  Species: Synthetic
  Insert size (bp): 1008
  Promoter: T7
  Tag / fusion protein: 6X His Tag (N terminal on insert)
  Cloning method: Restriction Enzyme; 5′ cloning site NdeI (not destroyed); 3′ cloning site XhoI (not destroyed)
  Sequencing primers: 5′ T7
Terms and licenses: Academic/Nonprofit Terms; Industry Terms: Not Available to Industry
How to cite: 3mer-FKBP was a gift from Cole DeForest (Addgene plasmid # 239848 ; http://n2t.net/addgene:239848 ; RRID:Addgene_239848)
