[The description below was written by a language model from this plasmid's Addgene catalogue record and pLannotate feature annotations shown in this document.]
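Description:
3mer-FKBP is a bacterial expression plasmid built on the pET29b backbone, designed to produce a synthetic, de novo-designed trimer-forming protein fused to FKBP in E. coli. The plasmid replicates from a ColE1/pMB1-type origin accompanied by the rop gene and the bom mobility region, and is selected with kanamycin through an aminoglycoside phosphotransferase marker. An f1 origin is also present. The catalogue lists the plasmid as high copy, although rop is normally associated with reduced copy number. Short fragments annotated as tetracycline resistance and an AmpR promoter appear to be backbone remnants rather than functional markers.

The roughly 1 kb insert was cloned between NdeI and XhoI and sits on the reverse strand under a T7 promoter with an adjacent lac operator, followed by the T7 gene 10 ribosome binding site and ending at the T7 terminator. The plasmid carries its own lacI gene, so transcription is repressed until IPTG is supplied in a host that provides T7 RNA polymerase. In the feature table, only the C-terminal part of the open reading frame is recognised, as human FKBP1A (FKBP12). The upstream stretch between the RBS and FKBP is unannotated, as expected for a designed sequence with no natural homologue, and presumably encodes the trimer domain. The catalogue reports an N-terminal 6xHis tag on the insert, whereas the annotation detects a His tag fragment downstream of FKBP, near the XhoI side, which may be the backbone's tag. Whether it is translated is not stated.

The associated work concerns stimuli-triggered assembly of designed protein biomaterials. The record does not describe the triggering mechanism, though FKBP is widely used as a ligand-inducible dimerisation domain.
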