Features (pLannotate 1.2.2; 19 found; start..end, strand, type, name):
    145..222     +  promoter       lacI promoter: lacI
    223..1305    +  CDS            lacI: lac repressor; lacI; The lac repressor binds to the lac operator to inhibit transcription in E. coli. This inhibition can be relieved by adding lactose or isopropyl-β-D-thiogalactopyranoside (IPTG).
   1318..1339    +  protein_bind   CAP binding site: CAP binding activates transcription in the presence of cAMP. E. coli catabolite activator protein
   1354..1645    +  CDS            TcR (fragment): tetracycline efflux protein; tet; confers resistance to tetracycline
   1717..2097    -  CDS            YPB1_ECOLX: Protein predicted: Swiss-Prot protein existence level 4. From Escherichia coli.
   2114..2305    +  CDS            rop: Rop protein, which maintains plasmids at low copy number; rop
   2407..2546    +  misc_feature   bom: basis of mobility region from pBR322
   2732..3320    -  rep_origin     ori: high-copy-number ColE1/pMB1/pBR322/pUC origin of replication
   3442..4257    +  CDS            KanR: aminoglycoside phosphotransferase; aph(3')-Ia; confers resistance to kanamycin in bacteria or G418 (Geneticin®) in eukaryotes
   4266..4323    -  promoter       AmpR promoter (fragment): bla
   4376..4804    -  rep_origin     f1 ori (sequence partly withheld): f1 bacteriophage origin of replication; arrow indicates direction of (+) strand synthesis
   4841..4888    -  terminator     T7 terminator: transcription terminator for bacteriophage T7 RNA polymerase
   4896..4945    -  CDS            SET1 (fragment): solubility-enhancement tag derived from T7 phage gene 10B
   4955..4972    -  CDS            9xHis (fragment): 9xHis affinity tag
   4982..5302    -  CDS            FKBP1A: FKB1A_HUMAN - Also known as FKBP1, FKBP12. Experimental evidence at protein level: Swiss-Prot protein existence level 1. Keeps in an inactive conformation TGFBR1, the TGF-beta type I serine/threonine kinase receptor, preventing TGF-beta receptor activation in absence of ligand. Recruits SMAD7 to ACVR1B which prevents the association of SMAD2 and SMAD3 with the activin receptor complex, thereby blocking the activin signal. May modulate the RYR1 calcium channel activity. PPIases accelerate the folding of proteins. It catalyzes the cis-trans isomerization of proline imidic peptide bonds in oligop
   5985..6007    -  RBS            RBS: efficient ribosome binding site from bacteriophage T7 gene 10 (Olins and Rangwala, 1989)
   6022..6046    -  protein_bind   lac operator: The lac repressor binds to the lac operator to inhibit transcription in E. coli. This inhibition can be relieved by adding lactose or isopropyl-β-D-thiogalactopyranoside (IPTG). lac repressor encoded by lacI
   6047..6065    -  promoter       T7 promoter: promoter for bacteriophage T7 RNA polymerase
   6091..137     +  CDS            TcR (fragment) (across the origin): tetracycline efflux protein; tet; confers resistance to tetracycline
>Addgene plasmid #239848 | 3mer-FKBP | addgene full sequence | sequence record 477742 | Addgene NGS Result
TGGCAGGCCCCGTGGCCGGGGGACTGTTGGGCGCCATCTCCTTGCATGCACCATTCCTTGCGGCGGCGGT
GCTCAACGGCCTCAACCTACTACTGGGCTGCTTCCTAATGCAGGAGTCGCATAAGGGAGAGCGTCGAGAT
CCCGGACACCATCGAATGGCGCAAAACCTTTCGCGGTATGGCATGATAGCGCCCGGAAGAGAGTCAATTC
AGGGTGGTGAATGTGAAACCAGTAACGTTATACGATGTCGCAGAGTATGCCGGTGTCTCTTATCAGACCG
TTTCCCGCGTGGTGAACCAGGCCAGCCACGTTTCTGCGAAAACGCGGGAAAAAGTGGAAGCGGCGATGGC
GGAGCTGAATTACATTCCCAACCGCGTGGCACAACAACTGGCGGGCAAACAGTCGTTGCTGATTGGCGTT
GCCACCTCCAGTCTGGCCCTGCACGCGCCGTCGCAAATTGTCGCGGCGATTAAATCTCGCGCCGATCAAC
TGGGTGCCAGCGTGGTGGTGTCGATGGTAGAACGAAGCGGCGTCGAAGCCTGTAAAGCGGCGGTGCACAA
TCTTCTCGCGCAACGCGTCAGTGGGCTGATCATTAACTATCCGCTGGATGACCAGGATGCCATTGCTGTG
GAAGCTGCCTGCACTAATGTTCCGGCGTTATTTCTTGATGTCTCTGACCAGACACCCATCAACAGTATTA
TTTTCTCCCATGAAGACGGTACGCGACTGGGCGTGGAGCATCTGGTCGCATTGGGTCACCAGCAAATCGC
GCTGTTAGCGGGCCCATTAAGTTCTGTCTCGGCGCGTCTGCGTCTGGCTGGCTGGCATAAATATCTCACT
CGCAATCAAATTCAGCCGATAGCGGAACGGGAAGGCGACTGGAGTGCCATGTCCGGTTTTCAACAAACCA
TGCAAATGCTGAATGAGGGCATCGTTCCCACTGCGATGCTGGTTGCCAACGATCAGATGGCGCTGGGCGC
AATGCGCGCCATTACCGAGTCCGGGCTGCGCGTTGGTGCGGACATCTCGGTAGTGGGATACGACGATACC
GAAGACAGCTCATGTTATATCCCGCCGTTAACCACCATCAAACAGGATTTTCGCCTGCTGGGGCAAACCA
GCGTGGACCGCTTGCTGCAACTCTCTCAGGGCCAGGCGGTGAAGGGCAATCAGCTGTTGCCCGTCTCACT
GGTGAAAAGAAAAACCACCCTGGCGCCCAATACGCAAACCGCCTCTCCCCGCGCGTTGGCCGATTCATTA
ATGCAGCTGGCACGACAGGTTTCCCGACTGGAAAGCGGGCAGTGAGCGCAACGCAATTAATGTAAGTTAG
CTCACTCATTAGGCACCGGGATCTCGACCGATGCCCTTGAGAGCCTTCAACCCAGTCAGCTCCTTCCGGT
GGGCGCGGGGCATGACTATCGTCGCCGCACTTATGACTGTCTTCTTTATCATGCAACTCGTAGGACAGGT
GCCGGCAGCGCTCTGGGTCATTTTCGGCGAGGACCGCTTTCGCTGGAGCGCGACGATGATCGGCCTGTCG
CTTGCGGTATTCGGAATCTTGCACGCCCTCGCTCAAGCCTTCGTCACTGGTCCCGCCACCAAACGTTTCG
GCGAGAAGCAGGCCATTATCGCCGGCATGGCGGCCCCACGGGTGCGCATGATCGTGCTCCTGTCGTTGAG
GACCCGGCTAGGCTGGCGGGGTTGCCTTACTGGTTAGCAGAATGAATCACCGATACGCGAGCGAACGTGA
AGCGACTGCTGCTGCAAAACGTCTGCGACCTGAGCAACAACATGAATGGTCTTCGGTTTCCGTGTTTCGT
AAAGTCTGGAAACGCGGAAGTCAGCGCCCTGCACCATTATGTTCCGGATCTGCATCGCAGGATGCTGCTG
GCTACCCTGTGGAACACCTACATCTGTATTAACGAAGCGCTGGCATTGACCCTGAGTGATTTTTCTCTGG
TCCCGCCGCATCCATACCGCCAGTTGTTTACCCTCACAACGTTCCAGTAACCGGGCATGTTCATCATCAG
TAACCCGTATCGTGAGCATCCTCTCTCGTTTCATCGGTATCATTACCCCCATGAACAGAAATCCCCCTTA
CACGGAGGCATCAGTGACCAAACAGGAAAAAACCGCCCTTAACATGGCCCGCTTTATCAGAAGCCAGACA
TTAACGCTTCTGGAGAAACTCAACGAGCTGGACGCGGATGAACAGGCAGACATCTGTGAATCGCTTCACG
ACCACGCTGATGAGCTTTACCGCAGCTGCCTCGCGCGTTTCGGTGATGACGGTGAAAACCTCTGACACAT
GCAGCTCCCGGAGACGGTCACAGCTTGTCTGTAAGCGGATGCCGGGAGCAGACAAGCCCGTCAGGGCGCG
TCAGCGGGTGTTGGCGGGTGTCGGGGCGCAGCCATGACCCAGTCACGTAGCGATAGCGGAGTGTATACTG
GCTTAACTATGCGGCATCAGAGCAGATTGTACTGAGAGTGCACCATTGCGGTGTGAAATACCGCACAGAT
GCGTAAGGAGAAAATACCGCATCAGGCGCTCTTCCGCTTCCTCGCTCACTGACTCGCTGCGCTCGGTCGT
TCGGCTGCGGCGAGCGGTATCAGCTCACTCAAAGGCGGTAATACGGTTATCCACAGAATCAGGGGATAAC
GCAGGAAAGAACATGTGAGCAAAAGGCCAGCAAAAGGCCAGGAACCGTAAAAAGGCCGCGTTGCTGGCGT
TTTTCCATAGGCTCCGCCCCCCTGACGAGCATCACAAAAATCGACGCTCAAGTCAGAGGTGGCGAAACCC
GACAGGACTATAAAGATACCAGGCGTTTCCCCCTGGAAGCTCCCTCGTGCGCTCTCCTGTTCCGACCCTG
CCGCTTACCGGATACCTGTCCGCCTTTCTCCCTTCGGGAAGCGTGGCGCTTTCTCATAGCTCACGCTGTA
GGTATCTCAGTTCGGTGTAGGTCGTTCGCTCCAAGCTGGGCTGTGTGCACGAACCCCCCGTTCAGCCCGA
CCGCTGCGCCTTATCCGGTAACTATCGTCTTGAGTCCAACCCGGTAAGACACGACTTATCGCCACTGGCA
GCAGCCACTGGTAACAGGATTAGCAGAGCGAGGTATGTAGGCGGTGCTACAGAGTTCTTGAAGTGGTGGC
CTAACTACGGCTACACTAGAAGGACAGTATTTGGTATCTGCGCTCTGCTGAAGCCAGTTACCTTCGGAAA
AAGAGTTGGTAGCTCTTGATCCGGCAAACAAACCACCGCTGGTAGCGGTGGTTTTTTTGTTTGCAAGCAG
CAGATTACGCGCAGAAAAAAAGGATCTCAAGAAGATCCTTTGATCTTTTCTACGGGGTCTGACGCTCAGT
GGAACGAAAACTCACGTTAAGGGATTTTGGTCATGAACAATAAAACTGTCTGCTTACATAAACAGTAATA
CAAGGGGTGTTATGAGCCATATTCAACGGGAAACGTCTTGCTCTAGGCCGCGATTAAATTCCAACATGGA
TGCTGATTTATATGGGTATAAATGGGCTCGCGATAATGTCGGGCAATCAGGTGCGACAATCTATCGATTG
TATGGGAAGCCCGATGCGCCAGAGTTGTTTCTGAAACATGGCAAAGGTAGCGTTGCCAATGATGTTACAG
ATGAGATGGTCAGACTAAACTGGCTGACGGAATTTATGCCTCTTCCGACCATCAAGCATTTTATCCGTAC
TCCTGATGATGCATGGTTACTCACCACTGCGATCCCCGGGAAAACAGCATTCCAGGTATTAGAAGAATAT
CCTGATTCAGGTGAAAATATTGTTGATGCGCTGGCAGTGTTCCTGCGCCGGTTGCATTCGATTCCTGTTT
GTAATTGTCCTTTTAACAGCGATCGCGTATTTCGTCTCGCTCAGGCGCAATCACGAATGAATAACGGTTT
GGTTGATGCGAGTGATTTTGATGACGAGCGTAATGGCTGGCCTGTTGAACAAGTCTGGAAAGAAATGCAT
AAACTTTTGCCATTCTCACCGGATTCAGTCGTCACTCATGGTGATTTCTCACTTGATAACCTTATTTTTG
ACGAGGGGAAATTAATAGGTTGTATTGATGTTGGACGAGTCGGAATCGCAGACCGATACCAGGATCTTGC
CATCCTATGGAACTGCCTCGGTGAGTTTTCTCCTTCATTACAGAAACGGCTTTTTCAAAAATATGGTATT
GATAATCCTGATATGAATAAATTGCAGTTTCATTTGATGCTCGATGAGTTTTTCTAAGAATTAATTCATG
AGCGGATACATATTTGAATGTATTTAGAAAAATAAACAAATAGGGGTTCCGCGCACATTTCCCCGAAAAG
TGCCACCTAAATTGTAAGCGTTAATATTTTGTTAAAATTCGCGTTAAATTTTTGTTAAATCAGCTCATTT
TTTAACCAATAGGCCGAAATCGGCAAAATCCCTTATAAATCAAAAGAATAGACCGAGATAGGGT
[37 nt withheld, positions 4475-4511]
AAAGAACGTGGACTCCAACGTCAAAGG
[49 nt withheld, positions 4539-4587]
T
[91 nt withheld, positions 4589-4679]
G
[124 nt withheld, positions 4681-4804]
CCCATTCGCCAATCCGGATATAGTTCCTCCTTTCAGCAAAAAACCCCTCAAGACCCGTTTAGAGGCCCCA
AGGGGTTATGCTAGTTATTGCTCAGCGGTGGCAGCAGCCAACTCAGCTTCCTTTCGGGCTTTGTTAGCAG
CCGGATCTCAGTGGTGGTGGTGGTGGTGCTCGAGTTATTCCAGTTTCAGCAGTTCCACATCAAACACCAG
AGTCGCATGTGGTGGAATGATGCCCGGATGGCCGGTCGCGCCATACGCATAATCCGGGCTAATGGTCAGT
TTTGCACGTTGGCCAACGCTCATCTGGGCCACGCCTTCTTCCCAGCCGCGAATCACTTCCTGTTTGCCCA
ACATAAATTTAAACGGTTTGTTGCGATCGCGGCTGCTATCAAACTTTTTACCATCTTCCAGCATACCGGT
GTAGTGCACAACACAGGTCTGGCCACGTTTCGGAAAGGTACGGCCATCACCCGGGCTGATGGTTTCTACC
TGCACTCCGCTTCCTCCGGATCCACCACTTCCACCAGACCCACCGCTACCACCACTACCCGATTCTTTCA
GTGTGCGGCGCACTTCGGTTTTAACACGCAACAGAATCAGCAGAATTTCTTCAACCTCGGTGCCGCTTTT
CATCAGCGCCAGAATAATCGCCAGCACAATAATCTGCACGCATTCTTTGATTACTTCATAGCTTGAACCG
CTTTCTTTTAAGGTGCGAATGACTTCGCTGATCACACGCGCCACAATTTCTGCGATTTCGTCTTCAGAGG
TCCCGCTCCGTTTCAACGCTTCGACAATTTCAGCGACAATGATCGCAACGCAAACGCAAATAATCAGATA
ATCGGAACCGGATTCTTTAAGCGTGCGAATAACTTCAGAAATTACGCGCGCAACAATTTCCGCGATCTCA
TCTTCGCTCGTGCCAGAACGTTTCAGGGCTTCCACGATTTCGGCCACAATACGTGCCACGCAGCGGCAGA
TCACTTTATATTCGCTGCCGCTCTCTTTCAGGGTGCGGATCACCTCGCTAATTTCGCGCGCCACTTCTTC
GGCAATTTCATCCTCCGAGGTACCGCTGCGTTTCAGACGTTCCACTTTTTCCGCAACACGGCGCGCTTTT
TCTTCGCATTCATCGCCTGAGCTGCCATGATGGTGGTGATGATGACCGCGCATATGTATATCTCCTTCTT
AAAGTTAAACAAAATTATTTCTAGAGGGGAATTGTTATCCGCTCACAATTCCCCTATAGTGAGTCGTATT
AATTTCGCGGGATCGAGATCGATCTCGATCCTCTACGCCGGACGCATCGTGGCCGGCATCACCGGCGCCA
CAGGTGCGGTTGCTGGCGCCTATATCGCCGACATCACCGATGGGGAAGATCGGGCTCGCCACTTCGGGCT
CATGAGCGCTTGTTTCGGCGTGGGTATGG
